Addgene plasmid #127636: pSB1C3_mTq2-Tat_YPet-PCP (cy-plasmid)
Purpose: Encodes two fluorecent proteins with RNA binding peptides: mTurquoise2-Tat and YPet-PCP. Expression with constitutive E. coli RNAP promoter (J23106), ribozymes RiboJ10 (for YPet) and PlmJ (for mTq2)
Depositing lab: Friedrich Simmel. Depositing organization: Technische Universitaet Muenchen (TUM). Publication: Optimized Assembly of a Multifunctional RNA-Protein Nanostructure in a Cell-Free Gene Expression System. Schwarz-Schilling M, Dupin A, Chizzolini F, Krishnan S, Mansy SS, Simmel FC. Nano Lett. 2018 Apr 11;18(4):2650-2657. doi: 10.1021/acs.nanolett.8b00526. Epub 2018 Mar 27. PubMed 29564885.
Backbone
  Vector backbone: pSB1C3
  Backbone size w/o insert (bp): 2200
  Total vector size (bp): 32964963
  Vector type: Bacterial Expression, Synthetic Biology
Growth in bacteria
  Bacterial resistance: Chloramphenicol, 25 μg/mL
  Growth temperature: 37°C
  Growth strain: DH5alpha
  Copy number: High Copy
Gene/Insert
  Gene/Insert name: mTurquoiuse2-Tat, YPet-PCP
  Species: Synthetic
  Insert size (bp): 2500
  Tag / fusion protein: RNA binding peptide:Tat (C terminal on insert); RNA binding peptide: PCP (C terminal on insert)
Terms and licenses: Academic/Nonprofit Terms; Industry Terms: Not Available to Industry
Depositor comments: The inserts mTq2-Tat and YPet-PCP were designed by G.Grossi and M. Schwarz-Schilling and cloned by A. Dupin and M. Schwarz-Schilling. mTq2 sequence is from Goedhart, J. et al. Nat. Commun. 2012, 3, 751. Tat sequence is from Bayer, T. S. et al. RNA 2005, 11, 1848−57. YPet sequence is from Nguyen, A. W. and Daugherty, P. S. Nat. Biotechnol. 2005, 23, 355−360. PCP sequence is from Chao, J. A. et al. Nat. Struct. Mol. Biol. 2008, 15, 103−105. The peptide linker sequence between between mTq2 and Tat as well as for YPet and PCP is TRGGGGS.
How to cite: pSB1C3_mTq2-Tat_YPet-PCP (cy-plasmid) was a gift from Friedrich Simmel (Addgene plasmid # 127636 ; http://n2t.net/addgene:127636 ; RRID:Addgene_127636)
