[The description below was written by a language model from this plasmid's Addgene catalogue record and pLannotate feature annotations shown in this document.]
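Description:
pSB1C3_mTq2-Tat_YPet-PCP (the "cy-plasmid") is a bacterial expression and synthetic biology construct built on the BioBrick backbone pSB1C3. It replicates in E. coli at high copy from a ColE1/pUC-type origin and is selected with chloramphenicol through a cat gene driven by its own promoter and followed by the lambda t0 terminator. The sequenced record is about 4.7 kb, consistent with the stated backbone of about 2.2 kb plus an insert of about 2.5 kb. The much larger total size in the catalogue entry appears to be a data-entry error.

The synthetic insert carries two divergently oriented expression cassettes, each producing a fluorescent protein fused at its C terminus, via a short flexible peptide linker, to an RNA-binding module. One encodes the cyan protein mTurquoise2 joined to a Tat RNA-binding peptide. The Tat segment itself is not separately annotated in the feature table. The other encodes the yellow protein YPet joined to PCP, the coat protein of Pseudomonas phage PP7, which binds its cognate RNA hairpin. According to the depositor, both are transcribed from the constitutive E. coli RNA polymerase promoter J23106. The automated annotation labels these sites as fragments of the related J23119 promoter, as expected for members of the same promoter family. Self-cleaving ribozyme insulators sit between promoter and coding region, PlmJ for mTurquoise2 (detected as a hammerhead fragment) and RiboJ10 for YPet (not annotated). These trim the 5' leader so that expression depends less on promoter context. Terminators flank each cassette.

The associated publication concerns assembly of a multifunctional RNA-protein nanostructure in a cell-free gene expression system. This suggests the two fusions serve as a cyan/yellow pair recruited onto RNA scaffolds carrying the matching binding motifs.
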