Features (pLannotate 1.2.2; 13 found; start..end, strand, type, name):
     17..60      -  terminator     bacterial terminator: putative bacterial transcription terminator
    269..985     -  CDS            mTurquoise2: mTurquoise2 is a basic (constitutively fluorescent) cyan fluorescent protein published in 2012, derived from Aequorea victoria. It is reported to be a rapidly-maturing monomer with very low acid sensitivity.
   1033..1086    -  ncRNA          Hammerhead 3 (fragment): Accession: RF00008 - Hammerhead ribozyme (type III)
   1099..1127    -  promoter       J23119 promoter (fragment): bacterial promoter (Registry of Standard Biological Parts BBa J23119)
   1396..1424    +  promoter       J23119 promoter (fragment): bacterial promoter (Registry of Standard Biological Parts BBa J23119)
   1533..2243    +  CDS            YPet: YPet is a basic (constitutively fluorescent) yellow fluorescent protein published in 2005, derived from Aequorea victoria. It has moderate acid sensitivity.
   2268..2630    +  CDS            COAT_BPPP7: Experimental evidence at protein level: Swiss-Prot protein existence level 1. Forms the phage shell; binds to the phage RNA. From Pseudomonas phage PP7 (Bacteriophage PP7).
   2708..2728    +  misc_feature   BioBrick suffix: universal suffix for all parts
   2729..2786    +  terminator     his operon terminator: This putative transcriptin terminator from the E. coli his operon has a 2-bp deletion introduced during synthesis. Its efficiency has not been determined.
   2981..3569    -  rep_origin     ori: high-copy-number ColE1/pMB1/pBR322/pUC origin of replication
   3752..3846    -  terminator     lambda t0 terminator: transcription terminator from phage lambda
   3870..4526    -  CDS            cat: CAT_ECOLX - Experimental evidence at protein level: Swiss-Prot protein existence level 1. This enzyme is an effector of chloramphenicol resistance in bacteria. From Escherichia coli. This protein is used as a marker in many commonly used cloning vectors, such as pACYC184.
   4527..4624    -  promoter       cat promoter: promoter of the E. coli cat gene encoding chloramphenicol acetyltransferase
>Addgene plasmid #127636 | pSB1C3_mTq2-Tat_YPet-PCP (cy-plasmid) | addgene full sequence | sequence record 251704 | Addgene NGS Result
CGTATCACGAGGCAGAATTTCAGATAAAAAAAATCCTTAGCTTTCGCTAAGGATGATTTCTGGAATTCGA
GTAAGCCGCTTCTAGAGCACCGATTGAGAAGAGAAAAGAAAACCGCCGATCCTGTCCACCGCATTACTGC
AAGGTAGTGGACAAGACCGGCGGTCTTAAGTTTTTTGGCTGAAAGTAGTACCATTAACGACGAATGCGAC
GACCCTTACCGCGGGTACCACGAGGACGCGGACCGCTGCTGCCGCCGCCACCACGGGTCTTGTACAGTTC
GTCCATACCCAGCGTGATACCCGCCGCGGTAACAAATTCCAGCAGGACCATGTGGTCACGTTTTTCGTTC
GGATCTTTGGACAGTTTGGATTGCGTGCTCAAGTAGTGATTATCTGGCAGCAGGACCGGACCATCGCCAA
TCGGGGTGTTCTGTTGATAGTGATCGGCCAATTGCACGCCGCCATCTTCAATATTGTGACGGATCTTGAA
GTTTGCTTTAATGCCGTTTTTCTGTTTATCAGCGGTGATGTACACATTGTCGCTGAAGTAATTATACTCC
AGTTTGTGACCCAGGATGTTACCGTCCTCTTTAAAGTCAATACCTTTCAGCTCAATACGATTCACCAGCG
TGTCACCCTCGAACTTGACTTCTGCGCGGGTCTTATAGTTACCGTCGTCTTTGAAAAAGATCGTACGTTC
CTGAACGTAGCCTTCCGGCATCGCGCTCTTAAAGAAGTCATGCTGTTTCATGTGATCCGGATAGCGCGCG
AAACATTGCACGCCCCACGACAGAGTCGTCACCAGGGTCGGCCACGGAACCGGCAGCTTACCGGTCGTGC
AGATAAACTTCAGGGTCAATTTACCGTAGGTGGCGTCGCCCTCGCCCTCACCGCTAACGCTAAACTTGTG
ACCGTTGACATCACCATCCAGCTCAACCAGAATCGGCACGACGCCGGTGAACAGTTCTTCACCCTTGCTA
ACCATGTCTATTTCTCCTCTTTACTGACTTTAAACAAAATTATTTGTAGAGGTCATAAGTTTCGTCGCAT
TTCAGCGACTCATCAGTGGGCTTAGCCCAGACTTATGACTGAAGCTTCGCTAGCACTATACCTAGGACTG
AGCTAGCCGTAAAGATCCTGAATCTCGAGATTGGTGCCTTGCTTGGATTATGAAATGCCAGCCTGATCAT
ACAACGTTGGACGAAGTAGCTTTACCGTCCACACGGTCGGAACTTGGTGTGCCGAATCCAAGTCGAGATA
ATCACTAGATGTCCTGAGGTGCATACTAGAGGACCACGCATCGTGATGCCTATGCGCGGTAGTCCCACCT
TGTCCACTAGAATGGAAGATTGGCACGTATCAAGACTTTGGAGTAGTACCATAACGCCGTTTACGGCTAG
CTCAGTCCTAGGTATAGTGCTAGCTAGCGCAGCGCTCAACGGGTGTGCTTCCCGTTCTGATGAGTCCGTG
AGGACGAAAGCGCCTCTACAAATAATTTTGTTTAATCATGAGAAAGAGGAGAAAACTAGATGTCTAAAGG
TGAAGAACTGTTTACGGGTGTCGTGCCGATTCTGGTCGAGTTGGACGGCGACGTGAACGGTCACAAATTC
AGCGTGAGCGGCGAGGGCGAGGGTGACGCGACGTACGGTAAGCTGACTCTGAAGCTGCTGTGCACCACGG
GTAAATTGCCGGTTCCGTGGCCGACCCTGGTCACGACGCTGGGTTATGGTGTACAATGTTTTGCACGCTA
TCCGGACCACATGAAACAGCACGATTTCTTCAAGAGCGCGATGCCGGAAGGCTATGTTCAGGAACGTACC
ATCTTTTTCAAAGATGATGGTAATTACAAAACCCGCGCAGAAGTGAAGTTCGAGGGTGACACCCTGGTGA
ACCGTATTGAGCTGAAGGGTATTGACTTCAAGGAAGATGGCAATATTCTGGGTCACAAACTGGAGTACAA
CTATAACAGCCATAACGTCTACATCACCGCGGATAAGCAAAAAAATGGTATCAAAGCAAATTTCAAGATT
CGCCACAACATCGAAGATGGCGGCGTGCAACTGGCCGATCATTATCAGCAGAATACCCCAATCGGTGACG
GTCCGGTGCTGTTGCCGGATAACCACTACCTGAGCTATCAAAGCGCGTTGTTCAAAGACCCGAATGAAAA
ACGTGACCACATGGTTCTGCTGGAATTTCTGACCGCTGCGGGCATCACTGAAGGCATGAATGAACTGTAC
AAGACGCGTGGTGGCGGCGGTTCGATGAGCAAGACTATCGTTTTGTCCGTCGGCGAGGCTACCCGTACCT
TGACCGAAATTCAATCCACCGCGGACCGTCAAATTTTTGAGGAAAAAGTCGGTCCTCTGGTGGGTCGTCT
GCGTCTGACCGCGAGCCTGCGCCAGAACGGTGCCAAAACGGCATACCGTGTTAATCTGAAACTGGATCAG
GCCGACGTTGTGGACAGCGGTCTGCCGAAAGTCCGCTACACCCAGGTGTGGAGCCACGATGTGACGATCG
TTGCGAATAGCACCGAAGCGAGCCGCAAGAGCCTGTACGACCTGACCAAGAGCCTGGTGGCAACGTCCCA
AGTTGAAGATCTGGTTGTTAACCTGGTGCCGCTGGGTCGTTAAAGCATGCCGGAGGAAACACAGAAAAAA
GCCCGCACCTGACAGTGCGGGCTTTTTTTTTCGACCAAAGGGGTGCATACTAGTAGCGGCCGCTGCAGTC
CGGCAAAAAAGGGCAAGGTGTCACCACCCTGCCCTTTTTCTTTAAAACCGAAAAGATTACTTCGCGTTAT
GCAGGCTTCCTCGCTCACTGACTCGCTGCGCTCGGTCGTTCGGCTGCGGCGAGCGGTATCAGCTCACTCA
AAGGCGGTAATACGGTTATCCACAGAATCAGGGGATAACGCAGGAAAGAACATGTGAGCAAAAGGCCAGC
AAAAGGCCAGGAACCGTAAAAAGGCCGCGTTGCTGGCGTTTTTCCACAGGCTCCGCCCCCCTGACGAGCA
TCACAAAAATCGACGCTCAAGTCAGAGGTGGCGAAACCCGACAGGACTATAAAGATACCAGGCGTTTCCC
CCTGGAAGCTCCCTCGTGCGCTCTCCTGTTCCGACCCTGCCGCTTACCGGATACCTGTCCGCCTTTCTCC
CTTCGGGAAGCGTGGCGCTTTCTCATAGCTCACGCTGTAGGTATCTCAGTTCGGTGTAGGTCGTTCGCTC
CAAGCTGGGCTGTGTGCACGAACCCCCCGTTCAGCCCGACCGCTGCGCCTTATCCGGTAACTATCGTCTT
GAGTCCAACCCGGTAAGACACGACTTATCGCCACTGGCAGCAGCCACTGGTAACAGGATTAGCAGAGCGA
GGTATGTAGGCGGTGCTACAGAGTTCTTGAAGTGGTGGCCTAACTACGGCTACACTAGAAGAACAGTATT
TGGTATCTGCGCTCTGCTGAAGCCAGTTACCTTCGGAAAAAGAGTTGGTAGCTCTTGATCCGGCAAACAA
ACCACCGCTGGTAGCGGTGGTTTTTTTGTTTGCAAGCAGCAGATTACGCGCAGAAAAAAAGGATCTCAAG
AAGATCCTTTGATCTTTTCTACGGGGTCTGACGCTCAGTGGAACGAAAACTCACGTTAAGGGATTTTGGT
CATGAGATTATCAAAAAGGATCTTCACCTAGATCCTTTTAAATTAAAAATGAAGTTTTAAATCAATCTAA
AGTATATATGAGTAAACTTGGTCTGACAGCTCGAGGCTTGGATTCTCACCAATAAAAAACGCCCGGCGGC
AACCGAGCGTTCTGAACAAATCCAGATGGAGTTCTGAGGTCATTACTGGATCTATCAACAGGAGTCCAAG
CGAGCTCGATATCAAATTACGCCCCGCCCTGCCACTCATCGCAGTACTGTTGTAATTCATTAAGCATTCT
GCCGACATGGAAGCCATCACAAACGGCATGATGAACCTGAATCGCCAGCGGCATCAGCACCTTGTCGCCT
TGCGTATAATATTTGCCCATGGTGAAAACGGGGGCGAAGAAGTTGTCCATATTGGCCACGTTTAAATCAA
AACTGGTGAAACTCACCCAGGGATTGGCTGAGACGAAAAACATATTCTCAATAAACCCTTTAGGGAAATA
GGCCAGGTTTTCACCGTAACACGCCACATCTTGCGAATATATGTGTAGAAACTGCCGGAAATCGTCGTGG
TATTCACTCCAGAGCGATGAAAACGTTTCAGTTTGCTCATGGAAAACGGTGTAACAAGGGTGAACACTAT
CCCATATCACCAGCTCACCGTCTTTCATTGCCATACGAAATTCCGGATGAGCATTCATCAGGCGGGCAAG
AATGTGAATAAAGGCCGGATAAAACTTGTGCTTATTTTTCTTTACGGTCTTTAAAAAGGCCGTAATATCC
AGCTGAACGGTCTGGTTATAGGTACATTGAGCAACTGACTGAAATGCCTCAAAATGTTCTTTACGATGCC
ATTGGGATATATCAACGGTGGTATATCCAGTGATTTTTTTCTCCATTTTAGCTTCCTTAGCTCCTGAAAA
TCTCGATAACTCAAAAAATACGCCCGGTAGTGATCTTATTTCATTATGGTGAAAGTTGGAACCTCTTACG
TGCCCGATCAACTCGAGTGCCACCTGACGTCTAAGAAACCATTATTATCATGACATTAACCTATAAAAAT
AGG
